Addgene plasmid #169383: pmCellFree_KA1_SARS-COV-2_NSP9
Purpose: Cell-free/mammalian expression vector for SARS-COV-2 virus NSP9 with N-term eGFP
Depositing lab: Kirill Alexandrov. Depositing organization: Queensland University of Technology.
Backbone
  Vector backbone: pmCellFree_KA1
  Vector type: Cell-free expression vector
Growth in bacteria
  Bacterial resistance: Ampicillin, 100 μg/mL
  Growth temperature: 37°C
  Growth strain: DH5alpha
  Copy number: High Copy
Gene/Insert
  Gene/Insert name: SARS-COV-2 _NSP9
  Species: SARS-Cov2
  Promoter: T7- CMV/CAG
  Tag / fusion protein: His and eGFP (N terminal on insert)
  Cloning method: Gateway Cloning
  Sequencing primers: 5′ NA
Terms and licenses: Academic/Nonprofit Terms; Industry Terms: Not Available to Industry
How to cite: pmCellFree_KA1_SARS-COV-2_NSP9 was a gift from Kirill Alexandrov (Addgene plasmid # 169383 ; http://n2t.net/addgene:169383 ; RRID:Addgene_169383)
