[The description below was written by a language model from this plasmid's Addgene catalogue record and pLannotate feature annotations shown in this document.]
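Description:
pmCellFree_KA1_SARS-COV-2_NSP9 is a 6.3 kb expression plasmid built on the pmCellFree_KA1 backbone, designed so that one clone can drive protein production both in cell-free translation systems and in transfected mammalian cells. It is maintained in E. coli as a high-copy plasmid through a ColE1/pUC-type origin and selected with ampicillin via the β-lactamase gene.

The payload is the SARS-CoV-2 non-structural protein 9 (NSP9) coding sequence, introduced by Gateway recombination and therefore flanked by attB1 and attB2 sites. Upstream lies a stacked promoter arrangement: a CAG-type unit (CMV enhancer, chicken β-actin promoter and chimeric intron fragments) for RNA polymerase II transcription in mammalian cells, followed by a T7 promoter that allows in vitro transcription for coupled cell-free expression. EGFP sits directly before attB1, giving an N-terminal fluorescent fusion that lets expression, solubility or interactions be followed by fluorescence. The catalogue entry lists both His and eGFP as N-terminal tags, whereas the only His feature annotated in the table lies downstream of attB2; whether that one is translated as part of the fusion cannot be determined from the record. The cassette ends with a rabbit β-globin poly(A) signal for mammalian transcripts and a T7 terminator for phage polymerase transcripts.

The expression unit is also bracketed by baculovirus recombination regions (lef2/ORF603 and ORF1629), and a loxP site lies next to the ORF1629 arm. These elements would in principle permit transfer into a baculovirus genome or Cre-mediated plasmid fusion, although the record does not state such uses. The stated purpose is cell-free or mammalian production of EGFP-tagged NSP9.
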