Features (pLannotate 1.2.2; 20 found; start..end, strand, type, name):
      4..39      +  CDS            lef2 (fragment): baculovirus late expression factor 2
    181..1008    +  misc_recomb    baculovirus recombination region (lef2/ORF603): contains ORF603 and part of lef2
   1020..1078    +  misc_recomb    baculovirus recombination region (ORF603) (fragment): contains ORF603 and part of lef2
   1140..1443    +  enhancer       CMV enhancer: human cytomegalovirus immediate early enhancer
   1449..1726    +  promoter       chicken β-actin promoter: No description available
   1727..1862    +  intron         hybrid intron (fragment): hybrid between chicken β-actin (CBA) and minute virus of mice (MMV) introns (Gray et al., 2011)
   1951..2081    +  intron         chimeric intron (fragment): chimera between introns from chicken β-actin and rabbit β-globin
   2147..2165    +  promoter       T7 promoter: promoter for bacteriophage T7 RNA polymerase
   2339..3049    +  CDS            EGFP: EGFP is a basic (constitutively fluorescent) green fluorescent protein published in 1996, derived from Aequorea victoria. It is reported to be a rapidly-maturing weak dimer with moderate acid sensitivity.
   3074..3098    +  protein_bind   attB1: mutant version of attB; recombination site for the Gateway® BP reaction BP Clonase™
   3444..3468    -  protein_bind   attB2: mutant version of attB; recombination site for the Gateway® BP reaction BP Clonase™
   3503..3520    +  CDS            7xHis (fragment): 6xHis affinity tag
   3532..3600    +  CDS            HBB (fragment): HBB_PONPY - Experimental evidence at transcript level: Swiss-Prot protein existence level 2. Involved in oxygen transport from the lung to the various peripheral tissues. From Pongo pygmaeus (Bornean orangutan).
   3675..3730    +  polyA_signal   β-globin poly(A) signal: rabbit β-globin polyadenylation signal (Gil and Proudfoot, 1987)
   3818..3865    +  terminator     T7 terminator: transcription terminator for bacteriophage T7 RNA polymerase
   3878..4583    +  misc_recomb    baculovirus recombination region (ORF1629): contains part of ORF1629
   4592..4625    +  protein_bind   loxP: Cre-mediated recombination occurs in the 8-bp core sequence (GCATACAT). Cre recombinase
   4793..5380    -  rep_origin     ori: high-copy-number ColE1/pMB1/pBR322/pUC origin of replication
   5393..6253    -  CDS            AmpR: β-lactamase; bla; confers resistance to ampicillin, carbenicillin, and related antibiotics
   6254..6305    -  promoter       AmpR promoter (fragment): bla
>Addgene plasmid #169383 | pmCellFree_KA1_SARS-COV-2_NSP9 | addgene full sequence | sequence record 336869 | Addgenel NGS Result
TCCTGCATCTTTTAATCAAATCCCAAGATGTGTATAAACGCGCCGGTATGTACAGGAAGAGGTTTATACT
AAACTGTTACATTGCAAACGTGGTTTCGTGTGCCAAGTGTGAAAACCGATGTTTAATCAAGGCTCTGACG
CATTTCTACAACCACGACTCCAAGTGTGTGGGTGAAGTCATGCATCTTTTAATCAAATCCCAAGATGTGT
ATAAACCACCAAACTGCCAAAAAATGAAAACTGTCGACAAGCTCTGTCCGTTTGCTGGCAACTGCAAGGG
TCTCAATCCTATTTGTAATTATTGAATAATAAAACAATTATAAATGTCAAATTTGTTTTTTATTAACGAT
ACAAACCAAACGCAACAAGAACATTTGTAGTATTATCTATAATTGAAAACGCGTAGTTATAATCGCTGAG
GTAATATTTAAAATCATTTTCAAATGATTCACAGTTAATTTGCGACAATATAATTTTATTTTCACATAAA
CTAGACGCCTTGTCGTCTTCTTCTTCGTATTCCTTCTCTTTTTCATTTTTCTCTTCATAAAAATTAACAT
AGTTATTATCGTATCCATATATGTATCTATCGTATAGAGTAAATTTTTTGTTGTCATAAATATATATGTC
TTTTTTAATGGGGTGTATAGTACCGCTGCGCATAGTTTTTCTGTAATTTACAACAGTGCTATTTTCTGGT
AGTTCTTCGGAGTGTGTTGCTTTAATTATTAAATTTATATAATCAATGAATTTGGGATCGTCGGTTTTGT
ACAATATGTTGCCGGCATAGTACGCAGCTTCTTCTAGTTCAATTACACCATTTTTTAGCAGCACCGGATT
AACATAACTTTCCAAAATGTTGTACGAACCGTTAAACAAAAACAGTTCACCTCCCTTTTCTATACTATTG
TCTGCGAGCAGTTGTTTGTTGTTAAAAATAACAGCCATTGTAATGAGACGCACAAACTAATATCACAAAC
TGGAAATGTCTATCAATATATAGTTGCTGATGGCCGGCCGTAATGAGACGCACAAACTAATATCACAAAC
TGGAAATGTCTATCAATATATAGTTGCTCTAGTTATTAATAGTAATCAATTACGGGGTCATTAGTTCATA
GCCCATATATGGAGTTCCGCGTTACATAACTTACGGTAAATGGCCCGCCTGGCTGACCGCCCAACGACCC
CCGCCCATTGACGTCAATAATGACGTATGTTCCCATAGTAACGCCAATAGGGACTTTCCATTGACGTCAA
TGGGTGGAGTATTTACGGTAAACTGCCCACTTGGCAGTACATCAAGTGTATCATATGCCAAGTACGCCCC
CTATTGACGTCAATGACGGTAAATGGCCCGCCTGGCATTATGCCCAGTACATGACCTTATGGGACTTTCC
TACTTGGCAGTACATCTACGTATTAGTCATCGCTATTACCATGCATGGTCGAGGTGAGCCCCACGTTCTG
CTTCACTCTCCCCATCTCCCCCCCCTCCCCACCCCCAATTTTGTATTTATTTATTTTTTAATTATTTTGT
GCAGCGATGGGGGCGGGGGGGGGGGGGGGGCGCGCGCCRGGGGGGGGGGGGGGGGGSGGGGGGSGGGGSG
GGGSGAGGCGGAGAGGTGCGGCGGCAGCCAATCAGAGCGGCGCGCTCCGAAAGTTTCCTTTTATGGCGAG
GCGGCGGCGGCGGCGGCCCTATAAAAAGCGAAGCGCGCGGCGGGCGGGAGTCGCTGCGCGCTGCCTTCGC
CCCGTGCCCCGCTCCGCCGCCGCCTCGCGCCGCCCGCCCCGGCTCTGACTGACCGCGTTACTCCCACAGG
TGAGCGGGCGGGACGGCCCTTCTCCTTCGGGCTGTAATTAGCGCTTGGTTTAATGACGGCTTGTTTCTTT
TCTGTGGCTGCGTGAAAGCCTTGAGGGGCTCCGGGAGGGCCCTTTGTGCGGGGGGAGCGGCTCGGGGCTG
TCCGCGGGGGGACGGCTGCCTTCGGGGGGGACGGGGCAGGGCGGGGTTCGGCTTCTGGCGTGTGACCGGC
GGCTCTAGAGCCTCTGCTAACCATGTTCATGCCTTCTTCTTTTTCCTACAGCTCCTGGGCAACGTGCTGG
TTATTGTGCTGTCTCATCATTTTGGCAAAGAATTGGATCGGACGTCTAATACGACTCACTATAGGGACAT
CTTAAGTTTATTTTATTTTATTTTATTTTATTTTATTTTATTTTATTTTATTTTATTTTATTTTATTTAA
CCATGACAGTAATGTATAAAGTCTGTAAAGACATTAAACACGTAAGTGAAACCATGGGCACCTCTGGTCA
CCACCATCACCACCATCACCACGGCACAAGCAAGGGCGAGGAGCTGTTCACCGGGGTGGTGCCCATCCTG
GTCGAGTTGGACGGCGACGTAAACGGCCACAAGTTCAGCGTGTCCGGCGAGGGCGAGGGCGATGCCACCT
ACGGCAAGCTGACCCTGAAGTTCATCTGCACCACCGGCAAGCTGCCCGTGCCCTGGCCCACCCTCGTGAC
CACCCTGACCTACGGCGTGCAGTGCTTCAGCCGCTACCCCGACCACATGAAGCAGCACGACTTCTTCAAG
TCCGCCATGCCCGAAGGCTACGTCCAGGAGCGCACCATCTTCTTCAAGGACGACGGCAACTACAAGACCC
GCGCCGAGGTGAAGTTCGAGGGCGACACCCTGGTGAACCGCATCGAGCTGAAGGGCATCGACTTCAAGGA
GGACGGCAACATCCTGGGGCACAAGCTGGAGTACAACTACAACAGCCACAACGTCTATATCATGGCCGAC
AAGCAGAAGAACGGCATCAAGGTGAACTTCAAGATCCGCCACAACATCGAGGACGGCAGCGTGCAGCTCG
CCGACCACTACCAGCAGAACACCCCCATCGGCGACGGCCCCGTGCTGCTGCCCGACAACCACTACCTGAG
CACCCAGTCCGCCCTGAGCAAAGACCCCAACGAGAAGCGCGATCACATGGTCCTGCTGGAGTTCGTGACC
GCCGCCGGGATCACTCTCGGCATGGACGAGCTATACAAGCTGGAGGTGCTCTTCCAGGGTCCGACAAGTT
TGTACAAAAAAGCAGGCTTAATGAACAACGAATTGTCTCCAGTTGCTTTGAGACAAATGTCTTGTGCTGC
TGGTACTACACAAACTGCTTGTACTGATGATAATGCTTTAGCTTATTACAACACTACAAAGGGTGGTAGA
TTTGTTTTGGCTTTATTATCTGATCTGCAAGATTTAAAGTGGGCTAGATTTCCAAAATCTGATGGTACTG
GTACAATTTATACAGAATTAGAACCACCATGTAGATTTGTTACTGATACACCAAAAGGTCCAAAAGTTAA
ATATTTGTACTTCATCAAGGGCTTAAACAATTTGAATAGAGGTATGGTTCTGGGTTCTTTGGCTGCTACT
GTTAGATTACAAAACCCAGCTTTCTTGTACAAAGTGGTGTAAGCGGCCGCCAGCTTTCTAGACCAGTTTA
AACATCACCATCACCATCACTAAGTGATTAACCTCAGGTGCAGGCTGCCTATCAGAAGGTGGTGGCTGGT
GTGGCCAATGCCCTGGCTCACAAATACCACTGAGATCGATCTTTTTCCCTCTGCCAAAAATTATGGGGAC
ATCATGAAGCCCCTTGAGCATCTGACTTCTGGCTAATAAAGGAAATTTATTTTCATTGCAATAGTGTGTT
GGAATTTTTTGTGTCTCTCACTCGGAAGGACATATGGGAGGGCAAATCATTTAAAACATCAGAATGAGTA
TTTGGTTTAGAGTTTGGCAACATATGCCCATATGTAACTAGCATAACCCCTTGGGGCCTCTAAACGGGTC
TTGAGGGGTTTTTTGCTGAAAGCATGCGGAGGAAATTCTCCTTGAAGTTTCCCTGGTGTTCAAAGTAAAG
GAGTTTGCACCAGACGCACCTCTGTTCACTGGTCCGGCGTATTAAAACACGATACATTGTTATTAGTACA
TTTATTAAGCGCTAGATTCTGTGCGTTGTTGATTTACAGACAATTGTTGTACGTATTTTAATAATTCATT
AAATTTATAATCTTTAGGGTGGTATGTTAGAGCGAAAATCAAATGATTTTCAGCGTCTTTATATCTGAAT
TTAAATATTAAATCCTCAATAGATTTGTAAAATAGGTTTCGATTAGTTTCAAACAAGGGTTGTTTTTCCG
AACCGATGGCTGGACTATCTAATGGATTTTCGCTCAACGCCACAAAACTTGCCAAATCTTGTAGCAGCAA
TCTAGCTTTGTCGATATTCGTTTGTGTTTTGTTTTGTAATAAAGGTTCGACGTCGTTCAAAATATTATGC
GCTTTTGTATTTCTTTCATCACTGTCGTTAGTGTACAATTGACTCGACGTAAACACGTTAAATAGAGCTT
GGACATATTTAACATCGGGCGTGTTAGCTTTATTAGGCCGATTATCGTCGTCGTCCCAACCCTCGTCGTT
AGAAGTTGCTTCCGAAGACGATTTTGCCATAGCCACACGACGCCTATTAATTGTGTCGGCTAACACGTCC
GCGATCAAATTTGTAGTTGAGCTTTTTGGAATTGCGATCGCATAACTTCGTATAGCATACATTATACGAA
GTTATAAGCTCGGAACGCTGCGCTCGGTCGTTCGGCTGCGGCGAGCGGTATCAGCTCACTCAAAGGCGGT
AATACGGTTATCCACAGAATCAGGGGATAACGCAGGAAAGAACATGTGAGCAAAAGGCCAGCAAAAGGCC
AGGAACCGTAAAAAGGCCGCGTTGCTGGCGTTTTTCCATAGGCTCCGCCCCCTGACGAGCATCACAAAAA
TCGACGCTCAAGTCAGAGGTGGCGAAACCCGACAGGACTATAAAGATACCAGGCGTTTCCCCCTGGAAGC
TCCCTCGTGCGCTCTCCTGTTCCGACCCTGCCGCTTACCGGATACCTGTCCGCCTTTCTCCCTTCGGGAA
GCGTGGCGCTTTCTCATAGCTCACGCTGTAGGTATCTCAGTTCGGTGTAGGTCGTTCGCTCCAAGCTGGG
CTGTGTGCACGAACCCCCCGTTCAGCCCGACCGCTGCGCCTTATCCGGTAACTATCGTCTTGAGTCCAAC
CCGGTAAGACACGACTTATCGCCACTGGCAGCAGCCACTGGTAACAGGATTAGCAGAGCGAGGTATGTAG
GCGGTGCTACAGAGTTCTTGAAGTGGTGGCCTAACTACGGCTACACTAGAAGAACAGTATTTGGTATCTG
CGCTCTGCTGAAGCCAGTTACCTTCGGAAAAAGAGTTGGTAGCTCTTGATCCGGCAAACAAACCACCGCT
GGTAGCGGTGGTTTTTTTGTTTGCAAGCAGCAGATTACGCGCAGAAAAAAAGGATCTCAAGAAGATCCTT
TGTTACCAATGCTTAATCAGTGAGGCACCTATCTCAGCGATCTGTCTATTTCGTTCATCCATAGTTGCCT
GACTCCCCGTCGTGTAGATAACTACGATACGGGAGGGCTTACCATCTGGCCCCAGTGCTGCAATGATACC
GCGAGACCCACGCTCACCGGCTCCAGATTTATCAGCAATAAACCAGCCAGCCGGAAGGGCCGAGCGCAGA
AGTGGTCCTGCAACTTTATCCGCCTCCATCCAGTCTATTAATTGTTGCCGGGAAGCTAGAGTAAGTAGTT
CGCCAGTTAATAGTTTGCGCAACGTTGTTGCCATTGCTACAGGCATCGTGGTGTCACGCTCGTCGTTTGG
TATGGCTTCATTCAGCTCCGGTTCCCAACGATCAAGGCGAGTTACATGATCCCCCATGTTGTGCAAAAAA
GCGGTTAGCTCCTTCGGTCCTCCGATCGTTGTCAGAAGTAAGTTGGCCGCAGTGTTATCACTCATGGTTA
TGGCAGCACTGCATAATTCTCTTACTGTCATGCCATCCGTAAGATGCTTTTCTGTGACTGGTGAGTACTC
AACCAAGTCATTCTGAGAATAGTGTATGCGGCGACCGAGTTGCTCTTGCCCGGCGTCAATACGGGATAAT
ACCGCGCCACATAGCAGAACTTTAAAAGTGCTCATCATTGGAAAACGTTCTTCGGGGCGAAAACTCTCAA
GGATCTTACCGCTGTTGAGATCCAGTTCGATGTAACCCACTCGTGCACCCAACTGATCTTCAGCATCTTT
TACTTTCACCAGCGTTTCTGGGTGAGCAAAAACAGGAAGGCAAAATGCCGCAAAAAAGGGAATAAGGGCG
ACACGGAAATGTTGAATACTCATACTCTTCCTTTTTCAATATTATTGAAGCATTTATCAGGGTTATTGTC
TCATGTCCGCGCGTT
